>Addgene plasmid #227582 | pRel-Hyg | addgene full sequence | sequence record 456400 | Addgene NGS Result
TTTGCTCTGTGACGAGCGTACGAGAGAACAGCGCGTCGACACCACCGCGCCCCGCCGGACCGAAGTGCCA
CTGCGGCACCCCGATCGTCCACATCCCCGGGAAGCGCCCCAAAATCTACTGCTCGGACGCCTGCCGAAAG
CGCGCAAAGCGTCTCATTGCGGACCAGTCACGCAGCGTAGCAAGCACGACTACAGCGGGTAATCCGGACG
CGGGCTTTAGTAGTAAGGGAAAATCTCCGTCCACTGCAGGTCAGAGCGCTGTAACTGGAACGGGTTCTAC
CCCAAACGAGGGTGCCGCGACAGCCGGGCGGGAGGACCCGCGCGACGAGCGGTTCGCCCGGCGGGACCGG
CACCAGACGGTGTCGCTGAACGAGGCGTTCAAGGGCTGCGGGACCCGGCTCACTGCCGGGACGGCCGAGC
TGATGTGGAAGCCGGGCGAGGCGACGTGGGGCAACACGTGCCGCTGCAACAACGTCCACACCTGCCCGTG
GTGCATGAGCCGCATCCTGGCCGTACGGGGCTCGAACGTGCAGCTCGCCGCCGACGGTCTCGCGGACGCC
GGGTACGGGCTGCACCTTGGCACGAACACGTTGCGCCACTTCGAGCGCATGGCGTTCGGCACCGTCCGCA
AGGGAATGCGGCACGGCCTGGTCGCGGTCTTGCACGACGGCTGGAAGGGCGCGTACGGCTCGTCCGGCCG
CCGCTGGCGCACGATGCGCGACGACTTCGGGATCATCGGCTACGAGCGGGCCTTCGAGGACACCTTCGGC
TGGGGCTCCGGCTGGCACCTGCACTGGCACACGCTCTGGGTCACCCGCGAGGTGCTCGGCCCGGACGCCC
AGGCCGCGTTCCGCGACGCACTCGCCGGAGCCTGGGCCGCCGGGGTCGAATCCGCGGGCGGCTACACCGT
CAGCGAGACGTGCGACCGGCCCGGTTGCTCCTGTGAGGGCAAGGGCCACGGCACCGACGTGCGCCCACTC
AACGGCGCGGACGCCGCTGACGGCGATGCGGGCAAGCAGGCCCGCTACCTCTACAAGGACGGCGACAAGA
CCAAGGGCGGCGTCGCCAAGATCGGCCTGGAGCTGGCCGGACAGAACTTCAAGGCCGGTCGCGGCGACGA
CCGCATGGGACCGCTCGACCTGGGCGACGCGGCGGCCGCCGAGCTGCAGCGGCTTCGTCGGCCCGGCCCG
TTCGTCGAGAAGTACCGCGAGCGCGAGTTCGGCGTCTTCCAGGTCCGCAAGCACTACCGGTCGCAGAACC
TGAACCGGCTGATCAAGGAACTCGGCATCCAGCAGGACGTCCGCACCGAGGAGGAGATCACCGACGACAC
CGAGGGCCTGGTCGCCATCGCGGTCATCCCGGCCTACATCTGGTACCGATACATCGCCCGCGTCGCCGGA
CGTCGCCTCGACCTCATCAAGGTCGCCGAGACGTACGGCCTACCGGGCGTCCGGCGGCTCGTCGAGTCCT
GGGGCCTGGTGTGGGGCAAGGACGTCCTGGACCCGCCCGCCCCGGAAGCGCCGGCCGCGCCGGGCGACCT
TGACGCTGACCAGATGAGGTTCGAGGTCATGTCCGAGGAGGAAGCTGCTTTCCGCGAGGCGCGCCGGAAG
GCCAACGAGGCCCGCACGGAGGAGCTGGCCGCTTCGCTCGACCGAGTGCGTCAGCCGAAGAAGGAGGCGA
TCCGCCCGACGATCAGCCTTCGGAAGCGCCTGAAGCCGAAGCCGGTCACCGTCGACGTCAAGACTCCCCC
GCCCGGCGCCGCGTCGCCCGTGTGCCGCCGCTGCAAGGGCAAGCTCGCCCCGGTACTCCAGCCCTGGGGC
CAGCACCCCGGAGACTGCCTCCGCGTCGACACAGCGGTCGCGTAGGGCCGCTGAGGGACCGCCATGAGAC
CGCCACCCCGGACATCCGGGTGGCGGTCTCATGGCGGTCCCGGCGCGAAAGCCGAGGGTCTGCCTGCCGT
GAGGTGGCCGGCGGACCTGGGTTACTGCTGGAATCCCGCGCCCAGTCCGAGCGTCCGCCGGCGCTTTTCA
CCTGGCTCCGGGTGCTCGTCGATGAGCACCAGGCCGTCGACGACGACGCGTCCGCCTGCCTGCTTTTGGC
CGGCGGGCCGGGCCGCGGTTGTCCGCCGGGTCGGACCGGTCCCTTGGTCGACCGATGCCTCGGCCACGAC
GATGCTGGGCCCGAAGCGGTACGCGACCCGTGCCGGGCCGCAGCGGATCGCGGCAGCAGGAGCTCCCCGC
CCGCCACGGCTGGCTGGATGGTCGCCTCACGCGCCCGCAGGGGTGACGGCGTGGGTGCGGCGGTCAGCCC
CGTGATCGGGCGTCAGACGGCCGCTGAGGGACCGCGACCACCCCTCCCTTCCCGCCTGCCGTCTTTCACC
GCCCGGCCGGTCCGCAGACGCCGTACGGCCAGGCCACGGAGGATTACGGGCAGATGGCGCCCACCCGGCA
CCCGGGCTGGGGCACCCTGGACAGCACGAAGGTCCGCCCCACTCACCGGGGCGGGCCTTCGCGTTGAGCT
AGAGTTCCCGCCAGCCTCGCAGAGCAGGATTCCCGTTGAGCACCGCCAGGTGCGAATAAGGGACAGTGAA
GAAGGAACACCCGCTCGCGGGTGGGCCTACTTCACCTATCCTGCCCGGCTGACGCCGTTGGATACACCAA
GGAAAGTCTACACGAACCCTTTGGCAAAATCCTGTATATCGTGCGAAAAAGGATGGATATACCGAAAAAA
TCGCTATAATGACCCCGAAGCAGGGTTATGCAGCGGAAAATGCAGCTCACGGTAACTGATGCCGTATTTG
CAGTACCAGCGTACGGCCCACAGAATGATGTCACGCTGAAAATGCCGGCCTTTGAATGGGTTCATGTGCA
GCTCCATAAGCAAAAGGGGATGATAAGTTTATCACCACCGACTATTTGCAATGTAGGCTGGAGCTGCTTC
GATTTAAATAATACTTGACATATCACTGTGATTCACATATAATATGCGCAGGTTGGCTGACAAAGTGCGT
AGGATGACTGTACTACAATCAAAAAAATAATAAGAAGGTAAATCATGACCCAGGAGTCCCTGCTGCTGCT
GGACCGCATCGACAGCGACGACAGCTACGCGAGCCTGCGCAGCGACCAGGAGTTCTGGGAGCCGCTCGCC
CGCCGCGCGCTGGAAGAGCTGGGCCTGCCGGTCCCGCCGGTGCTGCGCGTGCCGGGTGAGTCCACCAACC
CGGTGCTGGTGGGCGAGCCGGACCCGGTCATCAAGCTGTTCGGGGAGCACTGGTGCGGCCCGGAGAGCCT
GGCGAGCGAGAGCGAGGCGTACGCGGTGCTGGCCGACGCCCCGGTCCCGGTGCCGCGCCTGCTGGGTCGC
GGCGAGCTGCGCCCAGGCACGGGTGCCTGGCCGTGGCCGTACCTGGTGATGTCCCGCATGACGGGCACCA
CGTGGCGCAGCGCGATGGACGGCACCACCGACCGCAACGCCCTGCTGGCCCTGGCGCGCGAACTGGGTCG
CGTCCTGGGTCGCCTGCATCGCGTCCCGCTGACCGGCAACACGGTGCTGACCCCGCACTCCGAAGTGTTC
CCGGAGCTGCTGCGCGAGCGCCGCGCCGCCACCGTCGAGGACCACCGGGGCTGGGGCTACCTGAGCCCGC
GCCTGCTGGACCGCCTGGAAGACTGGCTGCCGGACGTCGACACGCTGCTGGCGGGTCGCGAGCCGCGCTT
CGTGCACGGCGACCTGCACGGCACCAACATCTTCGTCGACCTGGCGGCCACCGAGGTCACCGGCATCGTC
GACTTCACGGACGTGTACGCCGGTGACTCCCGCTACTCCCTGGTCCAGCTTCATCTGAACGCCTTCCGCG
GTGACCGCGAGATCCTGGCGGCGCTGCTGGACGGTGCGCAGTGGAAGCGCACCGAGGACTTCGCGCGCGA
GCTGCTGGCCTTCACGTTCCTCCACGACTTCGAGGTCTTCGAAGAAACCCCGCTGGACCTGAGCGGCTTC
ACCGACCCGGAAGAACTGGCGCAGTTCCTGTGGGGTCCGCCGGACACGGCGCCGGGCGCGTGATAAGATA
GCTCATGAGCGGAGAACGAGATGACGTTGGAGGGGCAAGGTCGCGCTGATTGCTGGGGCAACACGTGGAG
CGGATCGGGGATTGTCTTTCTTCAGCTCGCTGATGATATGCTGACGCTCAATGCCGTAGTTCCTATTCGA
AATGACCGACCAAGCGACGCCCAACCTGCCATCACGAGATTTCGATTCCACCGCCGCCTTCTATGAAAGG
TTGGGCTTCGGAATCGTTTTCCGGGACGCCGGCTGGATGATCCTCCAGCGCGGGGATCTCATGCTGGAGT
TCTTCGCCCACCCCAAAAGGATCTAGGTGAAGATCCTTTTTGATAATCTCATGACCAAAATCCCTTAACG
TGAGTTTTCGTTCCACTGAGCGTCAGACCCCGTAGAAAAGATCAAAGGATCTTCTTGAGATCCTTTTTTT
CTGCGCGTAATCTGCTGCTTGCAAACAAAAAAACCACCGCTACCAGCGGTGGTTTGTTTGCCGGATCAAG
AGCTACCAACTCTTTTTCCGAAGGTAACTGGCTTCAGCAGAGCGCAGATACCAAATACTGTTCTTCTAGT
GTAGCCGTAGTTAGGCCACCACTTCAAGAACTCTGTAGCACCGCCTACATACCTCGCTCTGCTAATCCTG
TTACCAGTGGCTGCTGCCAGTGGCGATAAGTCGTGTCTTACCGGGTTGGACTCAAGACGATAGTTACCGG
ATAAGGCGCAGCGGTCGGGCTGAACGGGGGGTCGTGCACACAGCCCAGCTTGGAGCGAACGACCTACACC
GAACTGAGATACCTACAGCGTGAGCTATGAGAAAGCGCCACGCTTCCCGAAGGGAGAAAGGCGGACAGGT
ATCCGGTAAGCGGCAGGGTCGGAACAGGAGAGCGCACGAGGGAGCTTCCAGGGGGAAACGCCTGGTATCT
TTATAGTCCTGTCGGGTTTCGCCACCTCTGACTTGAGCGTCGATTTTTGTGATGCTCGTCAGGGGGGCGG
AGCCTATGGAAAAACGCCAGCAACGCGGCCTTTTTACGGTTCCTGGCCTTTTGCTGGCCTTTTGCTCACA
TGTTCTTTCCTGCGTTATCCCCTGATTCTGTGGATAACCGTATTACCGCCTTTGAGTGAGCTGATACCGC
TCGCCGCAGCCGAACGACCGAGCGCAGCGAGTCAGTGAGCGAGGAAGCGGAAGAGCGCCCAATACGCAAA
CCGCCTCTCCCCGCGCGTTGGCCGATTCATTAATGCAGCTGGCACGACAGGTTTCCCGACTGGAAAGCGG
GCAGTGAGCGCAACGCAATTAATGTGAGTTAGCTCACTCATTAGGCACCCCAGGCTTTACACTTTATGCT
TCCGGCTCGTATGTTGTGTGGAATTGTGAGTTTAAACGCGGATAACAATTTCACACAGTCGACTTCTAGT
GCAGCTAGTGTCGACTAGAGGATCCCCGGGTATGCGGTCGATCTTGACGGCTGGCGAGAGGTGCGGGGAG
GATCTGACCGACGCGGTCCACACGTGGCACCGCGATGCTGTTGTGGGCACAATCGTGCCGGTTGGTAGGA
TCGACGGCCATGGGTTTTAGGTCTAGAAATAGCAAGTTAAAATAAGGCTAGTCCGTTATCAACTTGAAAA
AGTGGCACCGAGTCGGTGCTTTTTTTACGTAGGCGTCAGCTACGATGTTCCGGGGACTGCTGATCCGGTC
AGCAGGTGGAAGAGGGACTGGATTCCAAAGTTCTCAATGCTGCTTGCTGTTCTTGAATGGGGGGTCGTTG
ACGACGACATGGCTCGATTGGCGCGACAAGTTGCTGCGATTCTCACCAATAAAAAACGCCCGGCGGCAGA
ACAAATCCAGATGGAGTTCACTAGTTGCGCGGAACCCCTATTTGTTTATTTTTCTAAATACATTCAAATA
TGTATCCGCTCATGAGACAATAACCCTGATAAATGCTTCAATAATATTGAAAAAGGAAGAGTATGAGTAT
TCAACATTTCCGTGTCGCCCTTATTCCCTTTTTTGCGGCATTTTGCCTTCCTGTTTTTGCTCACCCAGAA
ACGCTGGTGAAAGTAAAAGATGCTGAAGATCAGTTGGGTGCACGAGTGGGTTACATCGAACTGGATCTCA
ACAGCGGTAAGATCCTTGAGAGTTTTCGCCCCGAAGAACGTTTTCCAATGATGAGCACTTTTAAAGTTCT
GCTATGTGGCGCGGTATTATCCCGTATTGACGCCGGGCAAGAGCAACTCGGTCGCCGCATACACTATTCT
CAGAATGACTTGGTTGAGTACTCACCAGTCACAGAAAAGCATCTTACGGATGGCATGACAGTAAGAGAAT
TATGCAGTGCTGCCATAACCATGAGTGATAACACTGCGGCCAACTTACTTCTGACAACGATCGGAGGACC
GAAGGAGCTAACCGCTTTTTTGCACAACATGGGGGATCATGTAACTCGCCTTGATCGTTGGGAACCGGAG
CTGAATGAAGCCATACCAAACGACGAGCGTGACACCACGATGCCTGTAGCAATGGCAACAACGTTGCGCA
AACTATTAACTGGCGAACTACTTACTCTAGCTTCCCGGCAACAATTAATAGACTGGATGGAGGCGGATAA
AGTTGCAGGACCACTTCTGCGCTCGGCCCTTCCGGCTGGCTGGTTTATTGCTGATAAATCTGGAGCCGGT
GAGCGTGGGTCTCGCGGTATCATTGCAGCACTGGGGCCAGATGGTAAGCCCTCCCGTATCGTAGTTATCT
ACACGACGGGGAGTCAGGCAACTATGGATGAACGAAATAGACAGATCGCTGAGATAGGTGCCTCACTGAT
TAAGCATTGGTAACTGTCAGACCAAGTTTACTCATATATACTTTAGATTGATTTAAAACTTCATTTTTAA
TTTAAAAGGATCTAGGTGAAGATCCTTTTTGATAATCTCATGACCAAAATGCTAGCTGAGGTCATTACTG
GACCGGATCGGGGATCTGGGCTGAGGGAGCCGACGGCACGCGGCGGCTCACGGCGTGGCACGCGGAACGT
CCGGGCTTGCACCTCACGTCACGTGAGGAGGCAGCGTGGACGGCGTCAGAGAAGGGAGCGGACAATTGAT
GGACAAGAAGTACTCCATCGGCCTGGACATCGGCACCAACTCCGTCGGCTGGGCCGTCATCACCGACGAG
TACAAGGTCCCGTCCAAGAAGTTCAAGGTCCTGGGCAACACCGACCGCCACTCCATCAAGAAGAACCTGA
TCGGCGCCCTGCTGTTCGACTCCGGCGAGACCGCCGAGGCCACCCGCCTGAAGCGCACCGCCCGCCGCCG
CTACACCCGCCGCAAGAACCGCATCTGCTACCTGCAGGAGATCTTCTCCAACGAGATGGCCAAGGTCGAC
GACTCCTTCTTCCACCGCCTGGAGGAGTCCTTCCTGGTCGAGGAGGACAAGAAGCACGAGCGCCACCCGA
TCTTCGGCAACATCGTCGACGAGGTCGCCTACCACGAGAAGTACCCGACCATCTACCACCTGCGCAAGAA
GCTGGTCGACTCCACCGACAAGGCCGACCTGCGCCTGATCTACCTGGCCCTGGCCCACATGATCAAGTTC
CGCGGCCACTTCCTGATCGAGGGCGACCTGAACCCGGACAACTCCGACGTCGACAAGCTGTTCATCCAGC
TGGTCCAGACCTACAACCAGCTGTTCGAGGAGAACCCGATCAACGCCTCCGGCGTCGACGCCAAGGCCAT
CCTGTCCGCCCGCCTGTCCAAGTCCCGCCGCCTGGAGAACCTGATCGCCCAGCTGCCGGGCGAGAAGAAG
AACGGCCTGTTCGGCAACCTGATCGCCCTGTCCCTGGGCCTGACCCCGAACTTCAAGTCCAACTTCGACC
TGGCCGAGGACGCCAAGCTGCAGCTGTCCAAGGACACCTACGACGACGACCTGGACAACCTGCTGGCCCA
GATCGGCGACCAGTACGCCGACCTGTTCCTGGCCGCCAAGAACCTGTCCGACGCCATCCTGCTGTCCGAC
ATCCTGCGCGTCAACACCGAGATCACCAAGGCCCCGCTGTCCGCCTCCATGATCAAGCGCTACGACGAGC
ACCACCAGGACCTGACCCTGCTGAAGGCCCTGGTCCGCCAGCAGCTGCCGGAGAAGTACAAGGAGATCTT
CTTCGACCAGTCCAAGAACGGCTACGCCGGCTACATCGACGGCGGCGCCTCCCAGGAGGAGTTCTACAAG
TTCATCAAGCCGATCCTGGAGAAGATGGACGGCACCGAGGAGCTGCTGGTCAAGCTGAACCGCGAGGACC
TGCTGCGCAAGCAGCGCACCTTCGACAACGGCTCCATCCCGCACCAGATCCACCTGGGCGAGCTGCACGC
CATCCTGCGCCGCCAGGAGGACTTCTACCCGTTCCTGAAGGACAACCGCGAGAAGATCGAGAAGATCCTG
ACCTTCCGCATCCCGTACTACGTCGGCCCGCTGGCCCGCGGCAACTCCCGCTTCGCCTGGATGACCCGCA
AGTCCGAGGAGACCATCACCCCGTGGAACTTCGAGGAGGTCGTCGACAAGGGCGCCTCCGCCCAGTCCTT
CATCGAGCGCATGACCAACTTCGACAAGAACCTGCCGAACGAGAAGGTCCTGCCGAAGCACTCCCTGCTG
TACGAGTACTTCACCGTCTACAACGAGCTGACCAAGGTCAAGTACGTCACCGAGGGCATGCGCAAGCCGG
CCTTCCTGTCCGGCGAGCAGAAGAAGGCCATCGTCGACCTGCTGTTCAAGACCAACCGCAAGGTCACCGT
CAAGCAGCTGAAGGAGGACTACTTCAAGAAGATCGAGTGCTTCGACTCCGTCGAGATCTCCGGCGTCGAG
GACCGCTTCAACGCCTCCCTGGGCACCTACCACGACCTGCTGAAGATCATCAAGGACAAGGACTTCCTGG
ACAACGAGGAGAACGAGGACATCCTGGAGGACATCGTCCTGACCCTGACCCTGTTCGAGGACCGCGAGAT
GATCGAGGAGCGCCTGAAGACCTACGCCCACCTGTTCGACGACAAGGTCATGAAGCAGCTGAAGCGCCGC
CGCTACACCGGCTGGGGCCGCCTGTCCCGCAAGCTGATCAACGGCATCCGCGACAAGCAGTCCGGCAAGA
CCATCCTGGACTTCCTGAAGTCCGACGGCTTCGCCAACCGCAACTTCATGCAGCTGATCCACGACGACTC
CCTGACCTTCAAGGAGGACATCCAGAAGGCCCAGGTCTCCGGCCAGGGCGACTCCCTGCACGAGCACATC
GCCAACCTGGCCGGCTCCCCGGCCATCAAGAAGGGCATCCTGCAGACCGTCAAGGTCGTCGACGAGCTGG
TCAAGGTCATGGGCCGCCACAAGCCGGAGAACATCGTCATCGAGATGGCCCGCGAGAACCAGACCACCCA
GAAGGGCCAGAAGAACTCCCGCGAGCGCATGAAGCGCATCGAGGAGGGCATCAAGGAGCTGGGCTCCCAG
ATCCTGAAGGAGCACCCGGTCGAGAACACCCAGCTGCAGAACGAGAAGCTGTACCTGTACTACCTGCAGA
ACGGCCGCGACATGTACGTCGACCAGGAGCTGGACATCAACCGCCTGTCCGACTACGACGTCGACCACAT
CGTCCCGCAGTCCTTCCTGAAGGACGACTCCATCGACAACAAGGTCCTGACCCGCTCCGACAAGAACCGC
GGCAAGTCCGACAACGTCCCGTCCGAGGAGGTCGTCAAGAAGATGAAGAACTACTGGCGCCAGCTGCTGA
ACGCCAAGCTGATCACCCAGCGCAAGTTCGACAACCTGACCAAGGCCGAGCGCGGCGGCCTGTCCGAGCT
GGACAAGGCCGGCTTCATCAAGCGCCAGCTGGTCGAGACCCGCCAGATCACCAAGCACGTCGCCCAGATC
CTGGACTCCCGCATGAACACCAAGTACGACGAGAACGACAAGCTGATCCGCGAGGTCAAGGTCATCACCC
TGAAGTCCAAGCTGGTCTCCGACTTCCGCAAGGACTTCCAGTTCTACAAGGTCCGCGAGATCAACAACTA
CCACCACGCCCACGACGCCTACCTGAACGCCGTCGTCGGCACCGCCCTGATCAAGAAGTACCCGAAGCTG
GAGTCCGAGTTCGTCTACGGCGACTACAAGGTCTACGACGTCCGCAAGATGATCGCCAAGTCCGAGCAGG
AGATCGGCAAGGCCACCGCCAAGTACTTCTTCTACTCCAACATCATGAACTTCTTCAAGACCGAGATCAC
CCTGGCCAACGGCGAGATCCGCAAGCGCCCGCTGATCGAGACCAACGGCGAGACCGGCGAGATCGTCTGG
GACAAGGGCCGCGACTTCGCCACCGTCCGCAAGGTCCTGTCCATGCCGCAGGTCAACATCGTCAAGAAGA
CCGAGGTCCAGACCGGCGGCTTCTCCAAGGAGTCCATCCTGCCGAAGCGCAACTCCGACAAGCTGATCGC
CCGCAAGAAGGACTGGGACCCGAAGAAGTACGGCGGCTTCGACTCCCCGACCGTCGCCTACTCCGTCCTG
GTCGTCGCCAAGGTCGAGAAGGGCAAGTCCAAGAAGCTGAAGTCCGTCAAGGAGCTGCTGGGCATCACCA
TCATGGAGCGCTCCTCCTTCGAGAAGAACCCGATCGACTTCCTGGAGGCCAAGGGCTACAAGGAGGTCAA
GAAGGACCTGATCATCAAGCTGCCGAAGTACTCCCTGTTCGAGCTGGAGAACGGCCGCAAGCGCATGCTG
GCCTCCGCCGGCGAGCTGCAGAAGGGCAACGAGCTGGCCCTGCCGTCCAAGTACGTCAACTTCCTGTACC
TGGCCTCCCACTACGAGAAGCTGAAGGGCTCCCCGGAGGACAACGAGCAGAAGCAGCTGTTCGTCGAGCA
GCACAAGCACTACCTGGACGAGATCATCGAGCAGATCTCCGAGTTCTCCAAGCGCGTCATCCTGGCCGAC
GCCAACCTGGACAAGGTCCTGTCCGCCTACAACAAGCACCGCGACAAGCCGATCCGCGAGCAGGCCGAGA
ACATCATCCACCTGTTCACCCTGACCAACCTGGGCGCCCCGGCCGCCTTCAAGTACTTCGACACCACCAT
CGACCGCAAGCGCTACACCTCCACCAAGGAGGTCCTGGACGCCACCCTGATCCACCAGTCCATCACCGGC
CTGTACGAGACCCGCATCGACCTGTCCCAGCTGGGCGGCGACTAAGGATCGGACGAACAATAAGGGGAGC
GGGAAACCGCTCCCCTTTTTTATTGATAACAAAAAAGCTTCTCGTCGAAGGCACTAGAAGGCCTATATGC
GGGGATCGACCGCGCAGCATGCCGAGTGAGGACGTTTAAAC
Features (pLannotate 1.2.2; 14 found; start..end, strand, type, name):
    423..1865    +  CDS            pSG5 Rep: replication initiator protein from the Streptomyces ghanaensis plasmid pSG5; rep
   2530..2636    -  oriT           oriT: incP origin of transfer
   3055..4050    +  CDS            hyg: KHYB_STRHY - Experimental evidence at protein level: Swiss-Prot protein existence level 1. The aminoglycoside phosphotransferases achieve inactivation of their antibiotic substrates by phosphorylation. From Streptomyces hygroscopicus.
   4202..4354    +  CDS            ble (fragment): BLE_KLEPN - Experimental evidence at protein level: Swiss-Prot protein existence level 1. Binding protein with a strong affinity to the bleomycin family of antibiotics. Binds to CL990; an antimitotic-antibiotic compound. From Klebsiella pneumoniae.
   4465..5052    +  rep_origin     ori: high-copy-number ColE1/pMB1/pBR322/pUC origin of replication
   5235..5327    +  CDS            lacI (fragment): lac repressor; lacI; The lac repressor binds to the lac operator to inhibit transcription in E. coli. This inhibition can be relieved by adding lactose or isopropyl-β-D-thiogalactopyranoside (IPTG).
   5340..5361    +  protein_bind   CAP binding site: CAP binding activates transcription in the presence of cAMP. E. coli catabolite activator protein
   5376..5406    +  promoter       lac promoter: promoter for the E. coli lac operon
   5475..5492    -  misc_feature   MCS (fragment): pUC18/19 multiple cloning site
   5614..5689    +  misc_RNA       gRNA scaffold: guide RNA scaffold for the Streptococcus pyogenes CRISPR/Cas9 system
   5738..5899    +  CDS            cII (fragment): RPC2_LAMBD - Experimental evidence at protein level: Swiss-Prot protein existence level 1. Acts as a transcriptional activator that allows virus to initiate a latent state. Following infection, participates, together with cIII, in activation of the Pe and Pi promoters, which are responsible for the transcription of the cI (repressor) and int (integrase) genes, respectively. Both of these gene products are required for the establishment of latency. From Escherichia phage lambda (Bacteriophage lambda).
   5908..6012    +  promoter       AmpR promoter: bla
   6013..6873    +  CDS            AmpR: β-lactamase; bla; confers resistance to ampicillin, carbenicillin, and related antibiotics
   7139..11242   +  CDS            cas9: CAS9_STRP1 - Also known as csn1 From Streptococcus pyogenes serotype M1.
