[The description below was written by a language model from this plasmid's Addgene catalogue record and pLannotate feature annotations shown in this document.]
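Description:
pRel-Hyg is an approximately 11.4 kb CRISPR shuttle plasmid built on the pGM1190 backbone and described by its depositors as a "release plasmid" carrying a Cas9 working cassette, hygromycin resistance and the pSG5 replicon. In E. coli it is maintained at high copy through a ColE1/pUC-type origin. The pSG5 Rep initiator protein from the Streptomyces ghanaensis plasmid provides replication in actinomycete hosts, and an incP oriT allows conjugal transfer from a suitable E. coli donor. Selection is by hygromycin, conferred by the Streptomyces hygroscopicus hygromycin phosphotransferase gene. The annotation also finds a complete β-lactamase gene with its own promoter, although ampicillin is not listed as a selection marker in the catalogue entry.

The payload is the Streptococcus pyogenes cas9 coding sequence (about 4.1 kb), together with an S. pyogenes guide RNA scaffold located upstream, near remnants of the pUC lac promoter and multiple cloning site region. The AmpR cassette lies between the scaffold and cas9. The record does not state which promoters drive Cas9 or the guide RNA, and it names no specific spacer or target sequence. Short annotated fragments of ble, lacI and lambda cII appear to be backbone remnants or partial matches rather than functional genes.

The associated publication concerns autologous DNA mobilization and multiplication for natural product discovery from bacteria. In that context the plasmid's name and stated purpose suggest that Cas9 cleavage is used to release a genomic region in the host, but the record does not give the mechanism or the target. The annotated sequence is 11,381 nt, slightly shorter than the 11,389 bp listed in the catalogue.
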