Addgene plasmid #227582: pRel-Hyg
Purpose: Release plasmid with Cas9 working cassette, hygromycin resistance, and pSG5 replicon
Depositing lab: Chengzhang Fu. Depositing organization: Helmholtz-Institut für Pharmazeutische Forschung Saarland. Publication: Autologous DNA mobilization and multiplication expedite natural products discovery from bacteria. Xie F, Zhao H, Liu J, Yang X, Neuber M, Agrawal AA, Kaur A, Herrmann J, Kalinina OV, Wei X, Muller R, Fu C. Science. 2024 Dec 13;386(6727):eabq7333. doi: 10.1126/science.abq7333. Epub 2024 Dec 13. PubMed 39666857.
Backbone
  Vector backbone: pGM1190
  Total vector size (bp): 11389
  Vector type: CRISPR
Growth in bacteria
  Bacterial resistance: Hygromycin, 200 μg/mL
  Growth temperature: 37°C
  Growth strain: DH5alpha
  Copy number: High Copy
Gene/Insert
  Gene/Insert name: Cas9
  Insert size (bp): 4107
Terms and licenses: Academic/Nonprofit Terms; Industry Terms: Not Available to Industry
How to cite: pRel-Hyg was a gift from Chengzhang Fu (Addgene plasmid # 227582 ; http://n2t.net/addgene:227582 ; RRID:Addgene_227582)
